>Addgene plasmid #84140 | pFGC5941-PacI-ath-STTM771 | addgene full sequence | sequence record 167315 | Addgene NGS Result
TGAGACTTTTCAACAAAGGGTAATTTCGGGAAACCTCCTCGGATTCCATTGCCCAGCTATCTGTCACTTC
ATCGAAAGGACAGTGGAAAAGGAAGGTGGCTCCTACAAATGCCATCATTGCGATAAAGGAAAGGCTATCA
TTCAAGATGCCTCTGCCGACAGTGGTCCCAAAGATGGACCCCCACCCACGAGGAGCATCGTGGAAAAAGA
AGACGTTCCAACCACGTCTTCAAAGCAAGTGGATTGATGTGACATCTCCACTGATATAAGGGATGACGCA
CAACCCCACTATCCTTCGCAAGACTCTTCCTCTATATAAGGAAGTTCATTTCATTTGGAGAGGACAGCCC
AAGCTTTGAGGGCTACCACTACAGAGGCTCAGTTGTTGTTGTTATGGTCTAATTTAAATATGGTCTAAAG
AAGAAGAATTGAGGGCTACCACTACAGAGGCTCAGAATTCGGTACGCTGAAATCACCAGTCTCTCTCTAC
AAATCTATCTCTCTCTATTTTCTCCATAAATAATGTGTGAGTAGTTTCCCGATAAGGGAAATTAGGGTTC
TTATAGGGTTTCGCTCATGTGTTGAGCATATAAGAAACCCTTAGTATGTATTTGTATTTGTAAAATACTT
CTATCAATAAAATTTCTAATTCCTAAAACCAAAATCCAGTACTAAAATCCAGATCTCCTAAAGTCCCTAT
AGATCTTTGTCGTGAATATAAACCAGACACGAGACGACTAGACCTGGAGCCCAGACGCCGCTCGAAGCTA
GAAGTACCGCTTAGGCAGGAGGCCGTTAGGGAAAAGATGCTAAGGCAGGGTTGGTTACGTTGACTCCCCC
GTAGGTTTGGTTTAAATATGATGAAGTGGACGGAAGGAAGGAGGAAGACAAGGAAGGATAAGGTTGCAGG
CCCTGTGCAAGGTAAGAAGATGGAAATTTGATAGAGGTACGCTACTATACTTATACTATACGCTAAGGGA
ATGATTGTATTTATACCCTATACCCCCTAATAACCCCTCATCAATTTAAGAAATAATCCGCATAAGCCCC
CGCTTAAAAATTGGTATCAGAGCCATGAATAGGTCTATGACCAAAACTCAAGAGGATAAAACCTCACCAA
AATACGAAAGAGTCCTTAACTCTAGAGATAAAAGATCTTTCAAGATCAAAACTAGTTCCCTCACACCGGT
GACGGGGATCGCATGCGACCTCTAGACCATCACATTGGAGCTTCAGCTGCTCGAGTTCTATAGTGTCACC
TAAATCGTATGTGTATGATACATAAGGTTATGTATTAATTGTAGCCGCGTTCTTACGTCGACGTACCAAT
TACGCCCCGCCCTGTCACTCATCGCAGTACTGTTGTAATTCATTAAGCATTCTGCCGACATGGAAGCCAT
CACAAACGGCATGATGAACTTGAATCGCCAGCGGCATCAGCACCTTGTCGCCTTGCGTATAATATTTGCC
CATGGTGAAAACGGGGGCGAAGAAGTTGTCCATATTGGCCACGTTTAAATCAAAACTGGTGAAACTCACC
CAGGGATTGGCTGAGACGAAAAACATATTCTCAATAAACCCTTTAGGGAAATAGGCCAGGTTTTCACCGT
AACACGCCACATCTTGCGAATATATGTGTAGAAACTGCCGGAAATCGTCGTGGTATTCACTCCAGAGCGA
TGAAAACGTTTCAGTTTGCTCATGGAAAACGGTGTAACAAGGGTGAACACTATCCCATATTACCAGCTCA
CCGTCTTTCATTGCCATACGGAACTCCGGATGAGCATTCATCAGGCGGGCAAGAATGTGAATAAAGGCCG
GATAAAACTTGTGCTTATTTTTCTTTACGGTCTTTAAAAAGGCCGTAATATCCAGCTGAACGGTCTGGTT
ATAGGTACATTGAGCAACTGACTGAAATGCCTCAAAATGTTCTTTACGATGCCATTGGGATATATCAACG
GTGGTATATCCAGTGATTTCTTTCTCCATTTTAGCTTCCTTAGCTCCTGAAAATCTCGATAACTCATTAA
AGCTTATCGATGATAAGCTGTCAAACATGAGAATTTAGCCCGCCTAATGAGCGGGCTTTTTGTTGTGATC
CGCGTTGCTGGCGTTTTTCCATAGGCTCCGCCCCCCTGACGAGCATCACAAAAATCGACGCTCAAGTCAG
AGGTGGCGAAACCCGACAGGACTATAAAGATACCAGGCGTTTCCCCCCTGGAAGCTCCCTCGTGCGCTCC
CCTGTTCCGACCCTGCCGCTTACCGGATACCTGTCCGCCTTTCTTAATTAAGACCCGGGACTAGTCCCTA
GAGTCCTGCTTTAATGAGATATGCGAGACGCCTATGATCGCATGATATTTGCTTTCAATTCTGTTGTGCA
CGTTGTAAAAAACCTGAGCATGTGTAGCTCAGATCCTTACCGCCGGTTTCGGTTCATTCTAATGAATATA
TCACCCGTTACTATCGTATTTTTATGAATAATATTCTCCGTTCAATTTACTGATTGTACCCTACTACTTA
TATGTACAATATTAAAATGAAAACAATATATTGTGCTGAATAGGTTTATAGCGACATCTATGATAGAGCG
CCACAATAACAAACAATTGCGTTTTATTATTACAAATCCAATTTTAAAAAAAGCGGCAGAACCGGTCAAA
CCTAAAAGACTGATTACATAAATCTTATTCAAATTTCAAAAGTGCCCCAGGGGCTAGTATCTACGACACA
CCGAGCGGCGAACTAATAACGCTCACTGAAGGGAACTCCGGTTCCCCGCCGGCGCGCATGGGTGAGATTC
CTTGAAGTTGAGTATTGGCCGTCCGCTCTACCGAAAGTTACGGGCACCATTCAACCCGGTCCAGCACGGC
GGCCGGGTAACCGACTTGCTGCCCCGAGAATTATGCAGCATTTTTTTGGTGTATGTGGGCCCCAAATGAA
GTGCAGGTCAAACCTTGACAGTGACGACAAATCGTTGGGCGGGTCCAGGGCGAATTTTGCGACAACATGT
CGAGGCTCAGCAGGACCTGCAGGCATGCAAGCTTGGCACTGGCCGTCGTTTTACAACGTCGTGACTGGGA
AAACCCTGGCGTTACCCAACTTAATCGCCTTGCAGCACATCCCCCTTTCGCCAGCTGGCGTAATAGCGAA
GAGGCCCGCACCGATCGCCCTTCCCAACAGTTGCGCAGCCTGAATGGCGAATGCTAGAGCAGCTTGAGCT
TGGATCAGATTGTCGTTTCCCGCCTTCAGTTTAAACTATCAGTGTTTGACAGGATATATTGGCGGGTAAA
CCTAAGAGAAAAGAGCGTTTATTAGAATAATCGGATATTTAAAAGGGCGTGAAAAGGTTTATCCGTTCGT
CCATTTGTATGTGCATGCCAACCACAGGGTTCCCCTCGGGATCAAAGTACTTTGATCCAACCCCTCCGCT
GCTATAGTGCAGTCGGCTTCTGACGTTCAGTGCAGCCGTCTTCTGAAAACGACATGTCGCACAAGTCCTA
AGTTACGCGACAGGCTGCCGCCCTGCCCTTTTCCTGGCGTTTTCTTGTCGCGTGTTTTAGTCGCATAAAG
TAGAATACTTGCGACTAGAACCGGAGACATTACGCCATGAACAAGAGCGCCGCCGCTGGCCTGCTGGGCT
ATGCCCGCGTCAGCACCGACGACCAGGACTTGACCAACCAACGGGCCGAACTGCACGCGGCCGGCTGCAC
CAAGCTGTTTTCCGAGAAGATCACCGGCACCAGGCGCGACCGCCCGGAGCTGGCCAGGATGCTTGACCAC
CTACGCCCTGGCGACGTTGTGACAGTGACCAGGCTAGACCGCCTGGCCCGCAGCACCCGCGACCTACTGG
ACATTGCCGAGCGCATCCAGGAGGCCGGCGCGGGCCTGCGTAGCCTGGCAGAGCCGTGGGCCGACACCAC
CACGCCGGCCGGCCGCATGGTGTTGACCGTGTTCGCCGGCATTGCCGAGTTCGAGCGTTCCCTAATCATC
GACCGCACCCGGAGCGGGCGCGAGGCCGCCAAGGCCCGAGGCGTGAAGTTTGGCCCCCGCCCTACCCTCA
CCCCGGCACAGATCGCGCACGCCCGCGAGCTGATCGACCAGGAAGGCCGCACCGTGAAAGAGGCGGCTGC
ACTGCTTGGCGTGCATCGCTCGACCCTGTACCGCGCACTTGAGCGCAGCGAGGAAGTGACGCCCACCGAG
GCCAGGCGGCGCGGTGCCTTCCGTGAGGACGCATTGACCGAGGCCGACGCCCTGGCGGCCGCCGAGAATG
AACGCCAAGAGGAACAAGCATGAAACCGCACCAGGACGGCCAGGACGAACCGTTTTTCATTACCGAAGAG
ATCGAGGCGGAGATGATCGCGGCCGGGTACGTGTTCGAGCCGCCCGCGCACGTCTCAACCGTGCGGCTGC
ATGAAATCCTGGCCGGTTTGTCTGATGCCAAGCTGGCGGCCTGGCCGGCCAGCTTGGCCGCTGAAGAAAC
CGAGCGCCGCCGTCTAAAAAGGTGATGTGTATTTGAGTAAAACAGCTTGCGTCATGCGGTCGCTGCGTAT
ATGATGCGATGAGTAAATAAACAAATACGCAAGGGGAACGCATGAAGGTTATCGCTGTACTTAACCAGAA
AGGCGGGTCAGGCAAGACGACCATCGCAACCCATCTAGCCCGCGCCCTGCAACTCGCCGGGGCCGATGTT
CTGTTAGTCGATTCCGATCCCCAGGGCAGTGCCCGCGATTGGGCGGCCGTGCGGGAAGATCAACCGCTAA
CCGTTGTCGGCATCGACCGCCCGACGATTGACCGCGACGTGAAGGCCATCGGCCGGCGCGACTTCGTAGT
GATCGACGGAGCGCCCCAGGCGGCGGACTTGGCTGTGTCCGCGATCAAGGCAGCCGACTTCGTGCTGATT
CCGGTGCAGCCAAGCCCTTACGACATATGGGCCACCGCCGACCTGGTGGAGCTGGTTAAGCAGCGCATTG
AGGTCACGGATGGAAGGCTACAAGCGGCCTTTGTCGTGTCGCGGGCGATCAAAGGCACGCGCATCGGCGG
TGAGGTTGCCGAGGCGCTGGCCGGGTACGAGCTGCCCATTCTTGAGTCCCGTATCACGCAGCGCGTGAGC
TACCCAGGCACTGCCGCCGCCGGCACAACCGTTCTTGAATCAGAACCCGAGGGCGACGCTGCCCGCGAGG
TCCAGGCGCTGGCCGCTGAAATTAAATCAAAACTCATTTGAGTTAATGAGGTAAAGAGAAAATGAGCAAA
AGCACAAACACGCTAAGTGCCGGCCGTCCGAGCGCACGCAGCAGCAAGGCTGCAACGTTGGCCAGCCTGG
CAGACACGCCAGCCATGAAGCGGGTCAACTTTCAGTTGCCGGCGGAGGATCACACCAAGCTGAAGATGTA
CGCGGTACGCCAAGGCAAGACCATTACCGAGCTGCTATCTGAATACATCGCGCAGCTACCAGAGTAAATG
AGCAAATGAATAAATGAGTAGATGAATTTTAGCGGCTAAAGGAGGCGGCATGGAAAATCAAGAACAACCA
GGCACCGACGCCGTGGAATGCCCCATGTGTGGAGGAACGGGCGGTTGGCCAGGCGTAAGCGGCTGGGTTG
CCTGCCGGCCCTGCAATGGCACTGGAACCCCCAAGCCCGAGGAATCGGCGTGAGCGGTCGCAAACCATCC
GGCCCGGTACAAATCGGCGCGGCGCTGGGTGATGACCTGGTGGAGAAGTTGAAGGCCGCGCAGGCCGCCC
AGCGGCAACGCATCGAGGCAGAAGCACGCCCCGGTGAATCGTGGCAAGCGGCCGCTGATCGAATCCGCAA
AGAATCCCGGCAACCGCCGGCAGCCGGTGCGCCGTCGATTAGGAAGCCGCCCAAGGGCGACGAGCAACCA
GATTTTTTCGTTCCGATGCTCTATGACGTGGGCACCCGCGATAGTCGCAGCATCATGGACGTGGCCGTTT
TCCGTCTGTCGAAGCGTGACCGACGAGCTGGCGAGGTGATCCGCTACGAGCTTCCAGACGGGCACGTAGA
GGTTTCCGCAGGGCCGGCCGGCATGGCCAGTGTGTGGGATTACGACCTGGTACTGATGGCGGTTTCCCAT
CTAACCGAATCCATGAACCGATACCGGGAAGGGAAGGGAGACAAGCCCGGCCGCGTGTTCCGTCCACACG
TTGCGGACGTACTCAAGTTCTGCCGGCGAGCCGATGGCGGAAAGCAGAAAGACGACCTGGTAGAAACCTG
CATTCGGTTAAACACCACGCACGTTGCCATGCAGCGTACGAAGAAGGCCAAGAACGGCCGCCTGGTGACG
GTATCCGAGGGTGAAGCCTTGATTAGCCGCTACAAGATCGTAAAGAGCGAAACCGGGCGGCCGGAGTACA
TCGAGATCGAGCTAGCTGATTGGATGTACCGCGAGATCACAGAAGGCAAGAACCCGGACGTGCTGACGGT
TCACCCCGATTACTTTTTGATCGATCCCGGCATCGGCCGTTTTCTCTACCGCCTGGCACGCCGCGCCGCA
GGCAAGGCAGAAGCCAGATGGTTGTTCAAGACGATCTACGAACGCAGTGGCAGCGCCGGAGAGTTCAAGA
AGTTCTGTTTCACCGTGCGCAAGCTGATCGGGTCAAATGACCTGCCGGAGTACGATTTGAAGGAGGAGGC
GGGGCAGGCTGGCCCGATCCTAGTCATGCGCTACCGCAACCTGATCGAGGGCGAAGCATCCGCCGGTTCC
TAATGTACGGAGCAGATGCTAGGGCAAATTGCCCTAGCAGGGGAAAAAGGTCGAAAAGGTCTCTTTCCTG
TGGATAGCACGTACATTGGGAACCCAAAGCCGTACATTGGGAACCGGAACCCGTACATTGGGAACCCAAA
GCCGTACATTGGGAACCGGTCACACATGTAAGTGACTGATATAAAAGAGAAAAAAGGCGATTTTTCCGCC
TAAAACTCTTTAAAACTTATTAAAACTCTTAAAACCCGCCTGGCCTGTGCATAACTGTCTGGCCAGCGCA
CAGCCGAAGAGCTGCAAAAAGCGCCTACCCTTCGGTCGCTGCGCTCCCTACGCCCCGCCGCTTCGCGTCG
GCCTATCGCGGCCGCTGGCCGCTCAAAAATGGCTGGCCTACGGCCAGGCAATCTACCAGGGCGCGGACAA
GCCGCGCCGTCGCCACTCGACCGCCGGCGCCCACATCAAGGCACCCTGCCTCGCGCGTTTCGGTGATGAC
GGTGAAAACCTCTGACACATGCAGCTCCCGGAGACGGTCACAGCTTGTCTGTAAGCGGATGCCGGGAGCA
GACAAGCCCGTCAGGGCGCGTCAGCGGGTGTTGGCGGGTGTCGGGGCGCAGCCATGACCCAGTCACGTAG
CGATAGCGGAGTGTATACTGGCTTAACTATGCGGCATCAGAGCAGATTGTACTGAGAGTGCACCATATGC
GGTGTGAAATACCGCACAGATGCGTAAGGAGAAAATACCGCATCAGGCGCTCTTCCGCTTCCTCGCTCAC
TGACTCGCTGCGCTCGGTCGTTCGGCTGCGGCGAGCGGTATCAGCTCACTCAAAGGCGGTAATACGGTTA
TCCACAGAATCAGGGGATAACGCAGGAAAGAACATGTGAGCAAAAGGCCAGCAAAAGGCCAGGAACCGTA
AAAAGGCCGCGTTGCTGGCGTTTTTCCATAGGCTCCGCCCCCCTGACGAGCATCACAAAAATCGACGCTC
AAGTCAGAGGTGGCGAAACCCGACAGGACTATAAAGATACCAGGCGTTTCCCCCTGGAAGCTCCCTCGTG
CGCTCTCCTGTTCCGACCCTGCCGCTTACCGGATACCTGTCCGCCTTTCTCCCTTCGGGAAGCGTGGCGC
TTTCTCATAGCTCACGCTGTAGGTATCTCAGTTCGGTGTAGGTCGTTCGCTCCAAGCTGGGCTGTGTGCA
CGAACCCCCCGTTCAGCCCGACCGCTGCGCCTTATCCGGTAACTATCGTCTTGAGTCCAACCCGGTAAGA
CACGACTTATCGCCACTGGCAGCAGCCACTGGTAACAGGATTAGCAGAGCGAGGTATGTAGGCGGTGCTA
CAGAGTTCTTGAAGTGGTGGCCTAACTACGGCTACACTAGAAGGACAGTATTTGGTATCTGCGCTCTGCT
GAAGCCAGTTACCTTCGGAAAAAGAGTTGGTAGCTCTTGATCCGGCAAACAAACCACCGCTGGTAGCGGT
GGTTTTTTTGTTTGCAAGCAGCAGATTACGCGCAGAAAAAAAGGATCTCAAGAAGATCCTTTGATCTTTT
CTACGGGGTCTGACGCTCAGTGGAACGAAAACTCACGTTAAGGGATTTTGGTCATGCATTCTAGGTACTA
AAACAATTCATCCAGTAAAATATAATATTTTATTTTCTCCCAATCAGGCTTGATCCCCAGTAAGTCAAAA
AATAGCTCGACATACTGTTCTTCCCCGATATCCTCCCTGATCGACCGGACGCAGAAGGCAATGTCATACC
ACTTGTCCGCCCTGCCGCTTCTCCCAAGATCAATAAAGCCACTTACTTTGCCATCTTTCACAAAGATGTT
GCTGTCTCCCAGGTCGCCGTGGGAAAAGACAAGTTCCTCTTCGGGCTTTTCCGTCTTTAAAAAATCATAC
AGCTCGCGCGGATCTTTAAATGGAGTGTCTTCTTCCCAGTTTTCGCAATCCACATCGGCCAGATCGTTAT
TCAGTAAGTAATCCAATTCGGCTAAGCGGCTGTCTAAGCTATTCGTATAGGGACAATCCGATATGTCGAT
GGAGTGAAAGAGCCTGATGCACTCCGCATACAGCTCGATAATCTTTTCAGGGCTTTGTTCATCTTCATAC
TCTTCCGAGCAAAGGACGCCATCGGCCTCACTCATGAGCAGATTGCTCCAGCCATCATGCCGTTCAAAGT
GCAGGACCTTTGGAACAGGCAGCTTTCCTTCCAGCCATAGCATCATGTCCTTTTCCCGTTCCACATCATA
GGTGGTCCCTTTATACCGGCTGTCCGTCATTTTTAAATATAGGTTTTCATTTTCTCCCACCAGCTTATAT
ACCTTAGCAGGAGACATTCCTTCCGTATCTTTTACGCAGCGGTATTTTTCGATCAGTTTTTTCAATTCCG
GTGATATTCTCATTTTAGCCATTTATTATTTCCTTCCTCTTTTCTACAGTATTTAAAGATACCCCAAGAA
GCTAATTATAACAAGACGAACTCCAATTCACTGTTCCTTGCATTCTAAAACCTTAAATACCAGAAAACAG
CTTTTTCAAAGTTGTTTTCAAAGTTGGCGTATAACATAGTATCGACGGAGCCGATTTTGAAACCGCGGTG
ATCACAGGCAGCAACGCTCTGTCATCGTTACAATCAACATGCTACCCTCCGCGAGATCATCCGTGTTTCA
AACCCGGCAGCTTAGTTGCCGTTCTTCCGAATAGCATCGGTAACATGAGCAAAGTCTGCCGCCTTACAAC
GGCTCTCCCGCTGACGCCGTCCCGGACTGATGGGCTGCCTGTATCGAGTGGTGATTTTGTGCCGAGCTGC
CGGTCGGGGAGCTGTTGGCTGGCTGGTGGCAGGATATATTGTGGTGTAAACAAATTGACGCTTAGACAAC
TTAATAACACATTGCGGACGTTTTTAATGTACTGAATTAACGCCGAATTAATTCGAGCTCGGATCTGATA
ATTTATTTGAAAATTCATAAGAAAAGCAAACGTTACATGAATTGATGAAACAATACAAAGACAGATAAAG
CCACGCACATTTAGGATATTGGCCGAGATTACTGAATATTGAGTAAGATCACGGAATTTCTGACAGGAGC
ATGTCTTCAATTCAGCCCAAATGGCAGTTGAAATACTCAAACCGCCCCATATGCAGGAGCGGATCATTCA
TTGTTTGTTTGGTTGCCTTTGCCAACATGGGAGTCCAAGATTCTGCAGTCAAATCTCGGTGACGGGCAGG
ACCGGACGGGGCGGTACCGGCAGGCTGAAGTCCAGCTGCCAGAAACCCACGTCATGCCAGTTCCCGTGCT
TGAAGCCGGCCGCCCGCAGCATGCCGCGGGGGGCATATCCGAGCGCCTCGTGCATGCGCACGCTCGGGTC
GTTGGGCAGCCCGATGACAGCGACCACGCTCTTGAAGCCCTGTGCCTCCAGGGACTTCAGCAGGTGGGTG
TAGAGCGTGGAGCCCAGTCCCGTCCGCTGGTGGCGGGGGGAGACGTACACGGTCGACTCGGCCGTCCAGT
CGTAGGCGTTGCGTGCCTTCCAGGGGCCCGCGTAGGCGATGCCGGCGACCTCGCCGTCCACCTCGGCGAC
GAGCCAGGGATAGCGCTCCCGCAGACGGACGAGGTCGTCCGTCCACTCCTGCGGTTCCTGCGGCTCGGTA
CGGAAGTTGACCGTGCTTGTCTCGATGTAGTGGTTGACGATGGTGCAGACCGCCGGCATGTCCGCCTCGG
TGGCACGGCGGATGTCGGCCGGGCGTCGTTCTGGGCTCATCGATTCGATTTGGTGTATCGAGATTGGTTA
TGAAATTCAGATGCTAGTGTAATGTATTGGTAATTTGGGAAGATATAATAGGAAGCAAGGCTATTTATCC
ATTTCTGAAAAGGCGAAATGGCGTCACCGCGAGCGTCACGCGCATTCCGTTCTTGCTGTAAAGCGTTGTT
TGGTACACTTTTGACTAGCGAGGCTTGGCGTGTCAGCGTATCTATTCAAAAGTCGTTAATGGCTGCGGAT
CAAGAAAAAGTTGGAATAGAAACAGAATACCCGCGAAATTCAGGCCCGGTTGCCATGTCCTACACGCCGA
AATAAACGACCAAATTAGTAGAAAAATAAAAACTGACTCGGATACTTACGTCACGTCTTGCGCACTGATT
TGAAAAATCTCAGAATTCATGGATCCTAGGTGAGTCTAGAGAGTTAATTAAGTTTGCAAGCAGCAGATTA
CGCGCAGAAAAAAAGGATCTCAAGGAGATCCTTTGGATCACAAAAAAAAAGCCCGCTCATTAGGCGGGTT
AAATTCCCGGGTACTGCAGCCGATTCATTAATGCAGGTTAACCTGGCTTATCGAAATTAATACGACTCAC
TATAGGGAGACCGGCAGATCTGATCCCTACTCCAAAAATGTCAAAGATACAGTCTCAGAAGACCAAAGGG
CTAT
Features (pLannotate 1.2.2; 26 found; start..end, strand, type, name):
      1..346     +  promoter       CaMV 35S promoter: strong constitutive promoter from cauliflower mosaic virus
    509..685     +  polyA_signal   CaMV poly(A) signal: cauliflower mosaic virus polyadenylation signal
   1247..1265    -  promoter       SP6 promoter: promoter for bacteriophage SP6 RNA polymerase
   1330..1989    -  CDS            CmR: chloramphenicol acetyltransferase; cat; confers resistance to chloramphenicol
   1990..2026    -  promoter       cat promoter (fragment): promoter of the E. coli cat gene encoding chloramphenicol acetyltransferase
   2026..2054    -  promoter       tet promoter: E. coli promoter for tetracycline efflux protein gene
   2116..2284    -  rep_origin     ori (fragment): high-copy-number ColE1/pMB1/pBR322/pUC origin of replication
   2316..3023    +  terminator     OCS terminator: octopine synthase terminator
   3024..3044    +  misc_feature   MCS (fragment): pUC18/19 multiple cloning site
   3047..3201    +  CDS            lacZα (fragment): LacZα fragment of β-galactosidase; lacZ fragment
   3267..3291    +  misc_feature   RB T-DNA repeat: right border repeat from nopaline C58 T-DNA
   3631..4032    +  CDS            Y4CG_SINFN (fragment): Protein inferred from homology: Swiss-Prot protein existence level 3. From Sinorhizobium fredii (strain NBRC 101917 / NGR234).
   4592..5221    +  CDS            pVS1 StaA: stability protein from the Pseudomonas plasmid pVS1 (Heeb et al., 2000)
   5650..6723    +  CDS            pVS1 RepA: replication protein from the Pseudomonas plasmid pVS1 (Heeb et al., 2000)
   6789..6983    +  rep_origin     pVS1 oriV: origin of replication for the Pseudomonas plasmid pVS1 (Heeb et al., 2000)
   7186..7225    +  CDS            rop (fragment): Rop protein, which maintains plasmids at low copy number; rop
   7327..7467    +  misc_feature   bom: basis of mobility region from pBR322
   7653..8241    -  rep_origin     ori: high-copy-number ColE1/pMB1/pBR322/pUC origin of replication
   8328..9122    -  CDS            KanR: aminoglycoside phosphotransferase; aphA-3; confers resistance to kanamycin
   9547..9571    +  misc_feature   LB T-DNA repeat: left border repeat from nopaline C58 T-DNA
   9657..9909    -  terminator     MAS terminator: mannopine synthase terminator
   9922..10470   -  CDS            bar: PAT_STRHY - Experimental evidence at protein level: Swiss-Prot protein existence level 1. Inactivates phosphinothricin (PPT) by transfer of an acetyl group from acetyl CoA. Can also acetylate demethylphosphinothricin but not PTT or glutamate. This enzyme is an effector of phosphinothricin tripeptide (PTT or bialaphos) resistance. From Streptomyces hygroscopicus. Introduced by genetic manipulation and expressed in glufosinate-tolerant maize by Dekalb Genetics.
  10476..10856   -  promoter       MAS promoter: mannopine synthase promoter (Velten et al., 1984)
  10902..10943   -  rep_origin     ori (fragment): high-copy-number ColE1/pMB1/pBR322/pUC origin of replication
  11048..11066   +  promoter       T7 promoter: promoter for bacteriophage T7 RNA polymerase
  11087..11134   +  promoter       CaMV 35S promoter (enhanced) (fragment): cauliflower mosaic virus 35S promoter with a duplicated enhancer region
