[The description below was written by a language model from this plasmid's Addgene catalogue record and pLannotate feature annotations shown in this document.]
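Description:
pFGC5941-PacI-ath-STTM771 is a plant expression binary vector built on the pFGC5941-PacI backbone and designed to knock down miR771 function in Arabidopsis thaliana through a short tandem target mimic (STTM). The backbone carries the features typical of an Agrobacterium T-DNA vector: nopaline-type left and right border repeats, the pVS1 replication module (oriV, RepA and the StaA stability protein) that generally supports maintenance in Agrobacterium, and a ColE1/pBR322-type origin with the bom mobilisation region for propagation in E. coli. A kanamycin resistance gene lies in the backbone outside the borders. Within the T-DNA, a bar (phosphinothricin acetyltransferase) gene flanked by the mannopine synthase promoter and terminator gives Basta/glufosinate selection of transformed plants.

The payload is a cassette of about 2.8 kb inserted at a PacI site that is retained on both sides. According to the depositor it contains a 2x35S promoter, the STTM, the 35S terminator and a chloramphenicol resistance gene. The feature table agrees, showing an enhanced CaMV 35S promoter that spans the numbering origin of the circular sequence, a short unannotated gap where the STTM771 sequence presumably sits, the CaMV poly(A) signal, and a downstream CmR gene with its bacterial promoter. Fragments of a ColE1-type origin and T7 and SP6 promoters near the cassette ends look like remnants of an intermediate cloning vector. The extra CmR marker allows dual chloramphenicol and kanamycin selection of bacteria carrying the insert. An STTM transcript generally consists of two imperfect miRNA binding sites joined by a spacer, which sequester the target miRNA and trigger its degradation. This construct therefore serves loss-of-function studies of miR771 in transgenic Arabidopsis.
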