Addgene plasmid #84140: pFGC5941-PacI-ath-STTM771
Purpose: target miRNA771 for destruction in Arabidopsis thaliana
Depositing lab: Guiliang Tang. Depositing organization: Michigan Technological University. Publication: Construction of short tandem target mimic (STTM) to block the functions of plant and animal microRNAs. Tang G, Yan J, Gu Y, Qiao M, Fan R, Mao Y, Tang X. Methods. 2012 Oct;58(2):118-25. doi: 10.1016/j.ymeth.2012.10.006. Epub 2012 Oct 23. PubMed 23098881.
Backbone
  Vector backbone: pFGC5941-PacI
  Backbone manufacturer: Guiliang Tang (Addgene plasmid # 44182)
  Backbone size w/o insert (bp): 8608
  Vector type: Plant Expression
  Selectable markers: Basta
Growth in bacteria
  Bacterial resistance: Chloramphenicol and Kanamycin, 25 & 50 μg/mL
  Growth temperature: 37°C
  Growth strain: DH5alpha
  Copy number: High Copy
Gene/Insert
  Gene/Insert name: STTM771
  Species: A. thaliana (mustard weed)
  Insert size (bp): 2846
  Promoter: 2x35S
  Cloning method: Restriction Enzyme; 5′ cloning site PacI (not destroyed); 3′ cloning site PacI (not destroyed)
  Sequencing primers: 5′ CACTATCCTTCGCAAGACCCTTCC; 3′ CAACACATGAGCGAAACCCTATAA
Terms and licenses: Academic/Nonprofit Terms; Industry Terms: Not Available to Industry
Depositor comments: The insert within this plasmid contains a 2x35S promoter, STTM, T35S and CmR.
How to cite: pFGC5941-PacI-ath-STTM771 was a gift from Guiliang Tang (Addgene plasmid # 84140 ; http://n2t.net/addgene:84140 ; RRID:Addgene_84140)
