>Addgene plasmid #84140 | pFGC5941-PacI-ath-STTM771 | depositor partial sequence | sequence record 160696 | STTM
TGAGGGCTACCACTACAGAGGCTCAGTTGTTGTTGTTATGGTCTAATTTAAATATGGTCTAAAGAAGAAG
AATTGAGGGCTACCACTACAGAGGCTCA
